>Addgene plasmid #216163 | TDP-REGv2 Cryptic PE-Max | addgene full sequence | sequence record 437751 | Addgene NGS Result
TAGGGTTAGGCGTTTTGCGCTGCTTCGCGATGTACGGGCCAGATATACGCGTTGACATTGATTATTGACT
AGTTATTAATAGTAATCAATTACGGGGTCATTAGTTCATAGCCCATATATGGAGTTCCGCGTTACATAAC
TTACGGTAAATGGCCCGCCTGGCTGACCGCCCAACGACCCCCGCCCATTGACGTCAATAATGACGTATGT
TCCCATAGTAACGCCAATAGGGACTTTCCATTGACGTCAATGGGTGGAGTATTTACGGTAAACTGCCCAC
TTGGCAGTACATCAAGTGTATCATATGCCAAGTACGCCCCCTATTGACGTCAATGACGGTAAATGGCCCG
CCTGGCATTATGCCCAGTACATGACCTTATGGGACTTTCCTACTTGGCAGTACATCTACGTATTAGTCAT
CGCTATTACCATGGTGATGCGGTTTTGGCAGTACATCAATGGGCGTGGATAGCGGTTTGACTCACGGGGA
TTTCCAAGTCTCCACCCCATTGACGTCAATGGGAGTTTGTTTTGGCACCAAAATCAACGGGACTTTCCAA
AATGTCGTAACAACTCCGCCCCATTGACGCAAATGGGCGGTAGGCGTGTACGGTGGGAGGTCTATATAAG
CAGAGCTGGTTTAGTGAACCGTCAGATCCGCTAGAGATCCGCGGCCGCTAATACGACTCACTATAGGGAG
AGCCGCCACCATGAAACGGACAGCCGACGGAAGCGAGTTCGAGTCACCAAAGAAGAAGCGGAAAGTCGAC
AAGAAGTACAGCATCGGCCTGGACATCGGCACCAACTCTGTGGGCTGGGCCGTGATCACCGACGAGTACA
AGGTGCCCAGCAAGAAATTCAAGGTGCTGGGCAACACCGACCGGCACAGCATCAAGAAGAACCTGATCGG
AGCCCTGCTGTTCGACAGCGGCGAAACAGCCGAGGCCACCCGGCTGAAGAGAACCGCCAGAAGAAGATAC
ACCAGACGGAAGAACCGGATCTGCTATCTGCAAGAGATCTTCAGCAACGAGATGGCCAAGGTGGACGACA
GCTTCTTCCACAGACTGGAAGAGTCCTTCCTGGTGGAAGAGGATAAGAAGCACGAGCGGCACCCCATCTT
CGGCAACATCGTGGACGAGGTGGCCTACCACGAGAAGTACCCCACCATCTACCACCTGAGAAAGAAACTG
GTGGACAGCACCGACAAGGCCGACCTGCGGCTGATCTATCTGGCCCTGGCCCACATGATCAAGTTCCGGG
GCCACTTCCTGATCGAGGGCGACCTGAACCCCGACAACAGCGACGTGGACAAGCTGTTCATCCAGCTGGT
GCAGACCTACAACCAGCTGTTCGAGGAAAACCCCATCAACGCCAGCGGCGTGGACGCCAAGGCCATCCTG
TCTGCCAGACTGAGCAAGAGCAGAAAGCTGGAAAATCTGATCGCCCAGCTGCCCGGCGAGAAGAAGAATG
GCCTGTTCGGAAACCTGATTGCCCTGAGCCTGGGCCTGACCCCCAACTTCAAGAGCAACTTCGACCTGGC
CGAGGATGCCAAACTGCAGCTGAGCAAGGACACCTACGACGACGACCTGGACAACCTGCTGGCCCAGATC
GGCGACCAGTACGCCGACCTGTTTCTGGCCGCCAAGAACCTGTCCGACGCCATCCTGCTGAGCGACATCC
TGAGAGTGAACACCGAGATCACCAAGGCCCCCCTGAGCGCCTCTATGATCAAGAGATACGACGAGCACCA
CCAGGACCTGACCCTGCTGAAAGCTCTCGTGCGGCAGCAGCTGCCTGAGAAGTACAAAGAGATTTTCTTC
GACCAGAGCAAGAACGGCTACGCCGGCTACATTGACGGCGGAGCCAGCCAGGAAGAGTTCTACAAGTTCA
TCAAGCCCATCCTGGAAAAGATGGACGGCACCGAGGAACTGCTCGTGAAGCTGAAGAGAGAGGACCTGCT
GCGGAAGCAGCGGACCTTCGACAACGGCAGCATCCCCCACCAGATCCACCTGGGAGAGCTGCACGCCATT
CTGCGGCGGCAGGAAGATTTTTACCCATTCCTGAAGGACAACCGGGAAAAGATCGAGAAGATCCTGACCT
TCCGCATCCCCTACTACGTGGGCCCTCTGGCCAGGGGAAACAGCAGATTCGCCTGGATGACCAGAAAGAG
CGAGGAAACCATCACCCCCTGGAACTTCGAGGAAGTGGTGGACAAGGGCGCTTCCGCCCAGAGCTTCATC
GAGCGGATGACCAACTTCGATAAGAACCTGCCCAACGAGAAGGTGCTGCCCAAGCACAGCCTGCTGTACG
AGTACTTCACCGTGTATAACGAGCTGACCAAAGTGAAATACGTGACCGAGGGAATGAGAAAGCCCGCCTT
CCTGAGCGGCGAGCAGAAAAAGGCCATCGTGGACCTGCTGTTCAAGACCAACCGGAAAGTGACCGTGAAG
CAGCTGAAAGAGGACTACTTCAAGAAAATCGAGTGCTTCGACTCCGTGGAAATCTCCGGCGTGGAAGATC
GGTTCAACGCCTCCCTGGGCACATACCACGATCTGCTGAAAATTATCAAGGACAAGGACTTCCTGGACAA
TGAGGAAAACGAGGACATTCTGGAAGATATCGTGCTGACCCTGACACTGTTTGAGGACAGAGAGATGATC
GAGGAACGGCTGAAAACCTATGCCCACCTGTTCGACGACAAAGTGATGAAGCAGCTGAAGCGGCGGAGAT
ACACCGGCTGGGGCAGGTAAGAATGCACATCACTTCTTGAGAGTATGGAGGAGTGAAATGACACTCAGTG
CCAGAGTTACTGTATATCTACACTTTAAAAGTGTAGCTTTTAAAAGATAAGCAAGCACAATCTTTTGTGT
GTGTGTGTGTGAATGTGTGTGTGTGTGTGTGTCACCCAGACTGTCCCGTAAGCTCATCAATGGCATACGC
GATAAACAATCGGGGAAGACAATCCTGGATTTTCTTAAATCTGATGGATTTGCGAATCGTAACTTTATGC
AGCTGATCCATGATGACTCCCTGACGTTCAAAGAGGATATTCAGAAGGCGCAGGTAAGTATCGTGTGTGT
GTTTTTTTTTGTATTTTTTACCGAGTCGGGGTTTCGCAATGTTGCCCAGGCTGGTCTCAGAGTCTCGCTC
TGTTGTCTACGCTGGAGTGCAGTAACATGAGCCACTGTGCCCGGCCAATCCTAAGAATTTCTTTTGCGGT
GGTTGCAAGTCTGGGCAGAACTCTTGTCAGGGGCTGTAACTGGACTTATCTTTACTCCTTTGTCAGGTAT
CCGGCCAGGGCGATAGCCTGCACGAGCACATTGCCAATCTGGCCGGCAGCCCCGCCATTAAGAAGGGCAT
CCTGCAGACAGTGAAGGTGGTGGACGAGCTCGTGAAAGTGATGGGCCGGCACAAGCCCGAGAACATCGTG
ATCGAAATGGCCAGAGAGAACCAGACCACCCAGAAGGGACAGAAGAACAGCCGCGAGAGAATGAAGCGGA
TCGAAGAGGGCATCAAAGAGCTGGGCAGCCAGATCCTGAAAGAACACCCCGTGGAAAACACCCAGCTGCA
GAACGAGAAGCTGTACCTGTACTACCTGCAGAATGGGCGGGATATGTACGTGGACCAGGAACTGGACATC
AACCGGCTGTCCGACTACGATGTGGACGCTATCGTGCCTCAGAGCTTTCTGAAGGACGACTCCATCGACA
ACAAGGTGCTGACCAGAAGCGACAAGAACCGGGGCAAGAGCGACAACGTGCCCTCCGAAGAGGTCGTGAA
GAAGATGAAGAACTACTGGCGGCAGCTGCTGAACGCCAAGCTGATTACCCAGAGAAAGTTCGACAATCTG
ACCAAGGCCGAGAGAGGCGGCCTGAGCGAACTGGATAAGGCCGGCTTCATCAAGAGACAGCTGGTGGAAA
CCCGGCAGATCACAAAGCACGTGGCACAGATCCTGGACTCCCGGATGAACACTAAGTACGACGAGAATGA
CAAGCTGATCCGGGAAGTGAAAGTGATCACCCTGAAGTCCAAGCTGGTGTCCGATTTCCGGAAGGATTTC
CAGTTTTACAAAGTGCGCGAGATCAACAACTACCACCACGCCCACGACGCCTACCTGAACGCCGTCGTGG
GAACCGCCCTGATCAAAAAGTACCCTAAGCTGGAAAGCGAGTTCGTGTACGGCGACTACAAGGTGTACGA
CGTGCGGAAGATGATCGCCAAGAGCGAGCAGGAAATCGGCAAGGCTACCGCCAAGTACTTCTTCTACAGC
AACATCATGAACTTTTTCAAGACCGAGATTACCCTGGCCAACGGCGAGATCCGGAAGCGGCCTCTGATCG
AGACAAACGGCGAAACCGGGGAGATCGTGTGGGATAAGGGCCGGGATTTTGCCACCGTGCGGAAAGTGCT
GAGCATGCCCCAAGTGAATATCGTGAAAAAGACCGAGGTGCAGACAGGCGGCTTCAGCAAAGAGTCTATC
CTGCCCAAGAGGAACAGCGATAAGCTGATCGCCAGAAAGAAGGACTGGGACCCTAAGAAGTACGGCGGCT
TCGACAGCCCCACCGTGGCCTATTCTGTGCTGGTGGTGGCCAAAGTGGAAAAGGGCAAGTCCAAGAAACT
GAAGAGTGTGAAAGAGCTGCTGGGGATCACCATCATGGAAAGAAGCAGCTTCGAGAAGAATCCCATCGAC
TTTCTGGAAGCCAAGGGCTACAAAGAAGTGAAAAAGGACCTGATCATCAAGCTGCCTAAGTACTCCCTGT
TCGAGCTGGAAAACGGCCGGAAGAGAATGCTGGCCTCTGCCGGCGAACTGCAGAAGGGAAACGAACTGGC
CCTGCCCTCCAAATATGTGAACTTCCTGTACCTGGCCAGCCACTATGAGAAGCTGAAGGGCTCCCCCGAG
GATAATGAGCAGAAACAGCTGTTTGTGGAACAGCACAAGCACTACCTGGACGAGATCATCGAGCAGATCA
GCGAGTTCTCCAAGAGAGTGATCCTGGCCGACGCTAATCTGGACAAAGTGCTGTCCGCCTACAACAAGCA
CCGGGATAAGCCCATCAGAGAGCAGGCCGAGAATATCATCCACCTGTTTACCCTGACCAATCTGGGAGCC
CCTGCCGCCTTCAAGTACTTTGACACCACCATCGACCGGAAGAGGTACACCAGCACCAAAGAGGTGCTGG
ACGCCACCCTGATCCACCAGAGCATCACCGGCCTGTACGAGACACGGATCGACCTGTCTCAGCTGGGAGG
TGACTCCGGCGGAAGCTCTGGTGGCAGCAAGCGGACCGCCGACGGCTCTGAATTCGAGAGCCCTAAGAAG
AAAAGAAAGGTGAGCGGAGGCTCTAGCGGCGGAAGCACCCTGAACATTGAAGACGAGTATAGACTGCATG
AAACAAGCAAGGAACCCGACGTGTCCCTGGGCTCCACCTGGCTGTCCGACTTTCCCCAGGCCTGGGCCGA
GACAGGAGGAATGGGCCTGGCCGTGCGGCAGGCACCCCTGATCATCCCTCTGAAGGCCACCTCTACACCC
GTGAGCATCAAGCAGTACCCTATGTCTCAGGAGGCCAGACTGGGCATCAAGCCTCACATCCAGAGGCTGC
TGGACCAGGGCATCCTGGTGCCATGCCAGAGCCCCTGGAACACACCACTGCTGCCCGTGAAGAAGCCAGG
CACCAATGACTATAGACCCGTGCAGGATCTGAGAGAGGTGAACAAGAGGGTGGAGGATATCCACCCCACC
GTGCCCAACCCTTACAATCTGCTGTCCGGCCTGCCCCCTTCTCACCAGTGGTATACAGTGCTGGACCTGA
AGGATGCCTTCTTTTGTCTGAGACTGCACCCTACCAGCCAGCCACTGTTCGCCTTTGAGTGGAGGGACCC
TGAGATGGGCATCTCTGGCCAGCTGACCTGGACACGCCTGCCTCAGGGCTTCAAGAATAGCCCAACACTG
TTTAACGAGGCCCTGCACCGCGACCTGGCAGATTTCCGGATCCAGCACCCAGATCTGATCCTGCTGCAGT
ACGTGGACGATCTGCTGCTGGCCGCCACCAGCGAGCTGGATTGCCAGCAGGGAACACGCGCCCTGCTGCA
GACCCTGGGAAACCTGGGATATAGGGCATCCGCCAAGAAGGCCCAGATCTGTCAGAAGCAGGTGAAGTAC
CTGGGCTATCTGCTGAAGGAGGGCCAGAGATGGCTGACAGAGGCCAGGAAGGAGACAGTGATGGGCCAGC
CAACACCCAAGACCCCAAGACAGCTGAGGGAGTTCCTGGGCAAAGCAGGATTTTGCAGGCTGTTCATCCC
AGGATTCGCAGAGATGGCAGCACCTCTGTACCCACTGACCAAGCCGGGCACCCTGTTTAATTGGGGCCCT
GACCAGCAGAAGGCCTATCAGGAGATCAAGCAGGCCCTGCTGACAGCACCAGCCCTGGGCCTGCCAGACC
TGACCAAGCCTTTCGAGCTGTTTGTGGATGAGAAGCAGGGCTACGCCAAGGGCGTGCTGACCCAGAAGCT
GGGACCATGGAGACGGCCCGTGGCCTATCTGTCCAAGAAGCTGGACCCAGTGGCAGCAGGATGGCCACCA
TGCCTGAGGATGGTGGCAGCAATCGCCGTGCTGACAAAGGATGCCGGCAAGCTGACCATGGGACAGCCAC
TGGTCATCCTGGCACCACACGCAGTGGAGGCCCTGGTGAAGCAGCCTCCAGATCGCTGGCTGTCTAACGC
CCGGATGACACACTACCAGGCCCTGCTGCTGGACACCGATCGCGTGCAGTTTGGCCCTGTGGTGGCCCTG
AATCCAGCCACCCTGCTGCCTCTGCCAGAGGAGGGCCTGCAGCACAACTGTCTGGACATCCTGGCAGAGG
CACACGGAACAAGGCCAGACCTGACCGATCAGCCCCTGCCTGACGCCGATCACACATGGTATACCGATGG
AAGCTCCCTGCTGCAGGAGGGCCAGAGGAAGGCAGGAGCAGCAGTGACCACAGAGACAGAAGTGATCTGG
GCCAAGGCCCTGCCAGCAGGCACATCCGCCCAGCGGGCCGAGCTGATCGCCCTGACCCAGGCCCTGAAGA
TGGCCGAGGGCAAGAAGCTGAACGTGTACACAGACTCCAGATATGCCTTCGCCACCGCACACATCCACGG
AGAGATCTACAGGCGCCGGGGCTGGCTGACCTCTGAGGGCAAGGAGATCAAGAACAAGGATGAGATCCTG
GCCCTGCTGAAGGCCCTGTTTCTGCCCAAGCGGCTGAGCATCATCCACTGTCCTGGACACCAGAAGGGAC
ACTCCGCCGAGGCAAGGGGCAATCGGATGGCCGACCAGGCCGCCAGAAAGGCTGCTATTACTGAAACTCC
CGACACTTCCACTCTGCTGATTGAAAACTCCTCCCCTTCTGGCGGCTCAAAAAGAACCGCCGACGGCAGC
GAATTCGAGTCTCCCAAGAAGAAGAGGAAAGTCGGCTCTGGCCCTGCCGCTAAGAGAGTGAAGCTGGACT
AACCGGTCATCATCACCATCACCATTGAGTTTAAACCCGCTGATCAGCCTCGACTGTGCCTTCTAGTTGC
CAGCCATCTGTTGTTTGCCCCTCCCCCGTGCCTTCCTTGACCCTGGAAGGTGCCACTCCCACTGTCCTTT
CCTAATAAAATGAGAAAATTGCATCGCATTGTCTGAGTAGGTGTCATTCTATTCTGGGGGGTGGGGTGGG
GCAGGACAGCAAGGGGGAGGATTGGGAAGACAATAGCAGGCATGCTGGGGATGCGGTGGGCTCTATGGCT
TCTGAGGCGGAAAGAACCAGCTGGGGCTCGATACCGTCGACCTCTAGCTAGAGCTTGGCGTAATCATGGT
CATAGCTGTTTCCTGTGTGAAATTGTTATCCGCTCACAATTCCACACAACATACGAGCCGGAAGCATAAA
GTGTAAAGCCTAGGGTGCCTAATGAGTGAGCTAACTCACATTAATTGCGTTGCGCTCACTGCCCGCTTTC
CAGTCGGGAAACCTGTCGTGCCAGCTGCATTAATGAATCGGCCAACGCGCGGGGAGAGGCGGTTTGCGTA
TTGGGCGCTCTTCCGCTTCCTCGCTCACTGACTCGCTGCGCTCGGTCGTTCGGCTGCGGCGAGCGGTATC
AGCTCACTCAAAGGCGGTAATACGGTTATCCACAGAATCAGGGGATAACGCAGGAAAGAACATGTGAGCA
AAAGGCCAGCAAAAGGCCAGGAACCGTAAAAAGGCCGCGTTGCTGGCGTTTTTCCATAGGCTCCGCCCCC
CTGACGAGCATCACAAAAATCGACGCTCAAGTCAGAGGTGGCGAAACCCGACAGGACTATAAAGATACCA
GGCGTTTCCCCCTGGAAGCTCCCTCGTGCGCTCTCCTGTTCCGACCCTGCCGCTTACCGGATACCTGTCC
GCCTTTCTCCCTTCGGGAAGCGTGGCGCTTTCTCATAGCTCACGCTGTAGGTATCTCAGTTCGGTGTAGG
TCGTTCGCTCCAAGCTGGGCTGTGTGCACGAACCCCCCGTTCAGCCCGACCGCTGCGCCTTATCCGGTAA
CTATCGTCTTGAGTCCAACCCGGTAAGACACGACTTATCGCCACTGGCAGCAGCCACTGGTAACAGGATT
AGCAGAGCGAGGTATGTAGGCGGTGCTACAGAGTTCTTGAAGTGGTGGCCTAACTACGGCTACACTAGAA
GAACAGTATTTGGTATCTGCGCTCTGCTGAAGCCAGTTACCTTCGGAAAAAGAGTTGGTAGCTCTTGATC
CGGCAAACAAACCACCGCTGGTAGCGGTGGTTTTTTTGTTTGCAAGCAGCAGATTACGCGCAGAAAAAAA
GGATCTCAAGAAGATCCTTTGATCTTTTCTACGGGGTCTGACACTCAGTGGAACGAAAACTCACGTTAAG
GGATTTTGGTCATGAGATTATCAAAAAGGATCTTCACCTAGATCCTTTTAAATTAAAAATGAAGTTTTAA
ATCAATCTAAAGTATATATGAGTAAACTTGGTCTGACAGTTACCAATGCTTAATCAGTGAGGCACCTATC
TCAGCGATCTGTCTATTTCGTTCATCCATAGTTGCCTGACTCCCCGTCGTGTAGATAACTACGATACGGG
AGGGCTTACCATCTGGCCCCAGTGCTGCAATGATACCGCGAGACCCACGCTCACCGGCTCCAGATTTATC
AGCAATAAACCAGCCAGCCGGAAGGGCCGAGCGCAGAAGTGGTCCTGCAACTTTATCCGCCTCCATCCAG
TCTATTAATTGTTGCCGGGAAGCTAGAGTAAGTAGTTCGCCAGTTAATAGTTTGCGCAACGTTGTTGCCA
TTGCTACAGGCATCGTGGTGTCACGCTCGTCGTTTGGTATGGCTTCATTCAGCTCCGGTTCCCAACGATC
AAGGCGAGTTACATGATCCCCCATGTTGTGCAAAAAAGCGGTTAGCTCCTTCGGTCCTCCGATCGTTGTC
AGAAGTAAGTTGGCCGCAGTGTTATCACTCATGGTTATGGCAGCACTGCATAATTCTCTTACTGTCATGC
CATCCGTAAGATGCTTTTCTGTGACTGGTGAGTACTCAACCAAGTCATTCTGAGAATAGTGTATGCGGCG
ACCGAGTTGCTCTTGCCCGGCGTCAATACGGGATAATACCGCGCCACATAGCAGAACTTTAAAAGTGCTC
ATCATTGGAAAACGTTCTTCGGGGCGAAAACTCTCAAGGATCTTACCGCTGTTGAGATCCAGTTCGATGT
AACCCACTCGTGCACCCAACTGATCTTCAGCATCTTTTACTTTCACCAGCGTTTCTGGGTGAGCAAAAAC
AGGAAGGCAAAATGCCGCAAAAAAGGGAATAAGGGCGACACGGAAATGTTGAATACTCATACTCTTCCTT
TTTCAATATTATTGAAGCATTTATCAGGGTTATTGTCTCATGAGCGGATACATATTTGAATGTATTTAGA
AAAATAAACAAATAGGGGTTCCGCGCACATTTCCCCGAAAAGTGCCACCTGACGTCGACGGATCGGGAGA
TCGATCTCCCGATCCCCTAGGGTCGACTCTCAGTACAATCTGCTCTGATGCCGCATAGTTAAGCCAGTAT
CTGCTCCCTGCTTGTGTGTTGGAGGTCGCTGAGTAGTGCGCGAGCAAAATTTAAGCTACAACAAGGCAAG
GCTTGACCGACAATTGCATGAAGAATCTGCT
Features (pLannotate 1.2.2; 19 found; start..end, strand, type, name):
     54..433     +  enhancer       CMV enhancer: human cytomegalovirus immediate early enhancer
    434..637     +  promoter       CMV promoter: human cytomegalovirus (CMV) immediate early promoter
    679..697     +  promoter       T7 promoter: promoter for bacteriophage T7 RNA polymerase
    768..2483    +  CDS            Cas9(N): N-terminal portion of Streptococcus pyogenes Cas9 (Zetsche et al., 2015)
   2484..2747    +  CDS            Cas9(C) (fragment): C-terminal portion of Streptococcus pyogenes Cas9 (Zetsche et al., 2015)
   2908..3069    +  CDS            cas9 (fragment): CAS9_STRP1 - Also known as csn1 From Streptococcus pyogenes serotype M1.
   3284..5250    +  CDS            Cas9(C) (fragment): C-terminal portion of Streptococcus pyogenes Cas9 (Zetsche et al., 2015)
   5357..7387    +  CDS            gag-pol (fragment): POL_MLVMS - Experimental evidence at protein level: Swiss-Prot protein existence level 1. [Integrase]: Catalyzes viral DNA integration into the host chromosome, by performing a series of DNA cutting and joining reactions. This enzyme activity takes place after virion entry into a cell and reverse transcription of the RNA genome in dsDNA. The first step in the integration process is 3' processing. This step requires a complex comprising the viral genome, matrix protein and integrase. This complex is called the pre-integration complex (PIC). The integrase protein removes 2 nucleotides from each
   7544..7768    +  polyA_signal   bGH poly(A) signal: bovine growth hormone polyadenylation signal
   7772..7793    +  promoter       SV40 promoter (fragment): SV40 enhancer and early promoter
   7798..7814    +  misc_feature   MCS (fragment): pBluescript multiple cloning site
   7863..7879    -  protein_bind   lac operator: The lac repressor binds to the lac operator to inhibit transcription in E. coli. This inhibition can be relieved by adding lactose or isopropyl-β-D-thiogalactopyranoside (IPTG). lac repressor encoded by lacI
   7887..7917    -  promoter       lac promoter: promoter for the E. coli lac operon
   7932..7953    -  protein_bind   CAP binding site: CAP binding activates transcription in the presence of cAMP. E. coli catabolite activator protein
   7966..8058    -  CDS            lacI (fragment): lac repressor; lacI; The lac repressor binds to the lac operator to inhibit transcription in E. coli. This inhibition can be relieved by adding lactose or isopropyl-β-D-thiogalactopyranoside (IPTG).
   8241..8829    -  rep_origin     ori: high-copy-number ColE1/pMB1/pBR322/pUC origin of replication
   9000..9860    -  CDS            AmpR: β-lactamase; bla; confers resistance to ampicillin, carbenicillin, and related antibiotics
   9861..9965    -  promoter       AmpR promoter: bla
  10036..10080   -  misc_feature   bom (fragment): basis of mobility region from pBR322
