[The description below was written by a language model from this plasmid's Addgene catalogue record and pLannotate feature annotations shown in this document.]
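Description:
TDP-REGv2 Cryptic PE-Max is a 10.2 kb mammalian expression plasmid on a pCMV backbone, derived from pCMV-PEmax, that makes expression of the PEmax prime editor conditional on loss of TDP-43 function. It is maintained in E. coli through a high-copy ColE1/pUC-type origin and an ampicillin resistance gene (β-lactamase with its own promoter). Leftover lac promoter/operator, lacI and bom fragments are backbone remnants with no role in the design. The record notes that the insert contains a UG-rich region that is prone to recombination, so recombination-deficient bacterial hosts are required.

The payload is a single transcription unit driven by the CMV immediate early enhancer and promoter, with a downstream T7 promoter, and terminated by the bGH polyadenylation signal. The coding region consists of Streptococcus pyogenes Cas9 sequence followed by a Moloney murine leukemia virus pol-derived segment, which corresponds to the reverse transcriptase portion of the prime editor. In the feature table the Cas9 annotation is broken into several fragments separated by unannotated gaps. This fits the TDP-REG cryptic exon cassette that was inserted into the PEmax coding sequence by Gibson assembly, although the table does not annotate the cassette or give its exact boundaries. According to the stated purpose, functional editor is produced only in cells lacking TDP-43 activity, so splicing of the internal cryptic exon acts as the switch.

The construct is intended for restricting prime editing to TDP-43-deficient cells, in the context of ALS and FTD research. No pegRNA cassette is annotated, so guide RNA would have to be supplied separately. The depositors advise against lentiviral delivery, because splicing of the viral RNA before packaging may remove the regulated region. They suggest transient transfection, AAV, piggyBac or other DNA-based integration systems instead.
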