Addgene plasmid #216163: TDP-REGv2 Cryptic PE-Max
Purpose: Expression of prime editor PEMax (Plasmid #174820) only in cells with TDP-43 loss of function. Note: It is not recommended to produce lentivirus containing TDP-REG sequences – see Depositor Comments
Depositing lab: Pietro Fratta. Depositing organization: Francis Crick Institute. Publication: Creation of de novo cryptic splicing for ALS and FTD precision medicine. Wilkins OG, Chien MZYJ, Wlaschin JJ, Barattucci S, Harley P, Mattedi F, Mehta PR, Pisliakova M, Ryadnov E, Keuss MJ, Thompson D, Digby H, Knez L, Simkin RL, Diaz JA, Zanovello M, Brown AL, Darbey A, Karda R, Fisher EMC, Cunningham TJ, Le Pichon CE, Ule J, Fratta P. Science. 2024 Oct 4;386(6717):61-69. doi: 10.1126/science.adk2539. Epub 2024 Oct 3. PubMed 39361759.
Backbone
  Vector backbone: pCMV
  Vector type: Mammalian Expression, CRISPR
Growth in bacteria
  Bacterial resistance: Ampicillin, 100 μg/mL
  Growth temperature: 37°C
  Growth strain: NEB Stable
  Growth instructions: MUST use stable bacterial line to avoid recombination of UG-rich region (e.g. Stbl3, NEB Stable)
  Copy number: High Copy
Gene/Insert
  Gene/Insert name: PEMax for prime editing with internal cryptic exon
Resource information
  A portion of this plasmid was derived from a plasmid made by: David Liu (pCMV-PEmax ; Addgene plasmid # 174820 ; http://n2t.net/addgene:174820 ; RRID:Addgene_174820). The TDP-REG cryptic exon was inserted into this vector using Gibson assembly.
Terms and licenses: Academic/Nonprofit Terms; Industry Terms: Not Available to Industry
Depositor comments: Please visit https://doi.org/10.1101/2023.11.15.565967 for bioRxiv preprint. Note: Due to the splicing of lentiviral RNAs prior to viral packaging, which may remove the alternatively-spliced regions of the TDP-REG sequences, we recommend using alternative systems that do not require a transcribed intermediate (transient transfection, AAV, piggybac or other DNA integrases or recombinases). One approach described in the literature is to use reverse-complemented splicing minigene sequences in lentiviruses, preventing splicing before packaging (e.g. DOI: 10.1038/s41587-022-01224-2). However, this may cause additional issues, such as lowered titres (due to competing promoters on the reverse strand) or the pre-packaging splicing of unannotated splice sites that occur by random chance in the reverse complement sequence (we have observed this phenomenon via Nanopore sequencing of lentiviral RNA). As such, we are also hesitant to recommend this approach.
How to cite: TDP-REGv2 Cryptic PE-Max was a gift from Pietro Fratta (Addgene plasmid # 216163 ; http://n2t.net/addgene:216163 ; RRID:Addgene_216163)
